>Addgene plasmid #111756 | DOT1L-CC1 | addgene full sequence | sequence record 212906 | Addgene NGS Result
TGGCGAATGGG
[124 nt withheld, positions 12-135]
C
[91 nt withheld, positions 137-227]
A
[49 nt withheld, positions 229-277]
CCTTTGACGTTGGAGTCCACGTTCTTT
[37 nt withheld, positions 305-341]
ACCCTATCTCGGTCTATTCTTTTGATTTATAAGGGATTTTGCCGATTTCGGCCTATTGGTTAAAAAATGA
GCTGATTTAACAAAAATTTAACGCGAATTTTAACAAAATATTAACGCTTACAATTTAGGTGGCACTTTTC
GGGGAAATGTGCGCGGAACCCCTATTTGTTTATTTTTCTAAATACATTCAAATATGTATCCGCTCATGAA
TTAATTCTTAGAAAAACTCATCGAGCATCAAATGAAACTGCAATTTATTCATATCAGGATTATCAATACC
ATATTTTTGAAAAAGCCGTTTCTGTAATGAAGGAGAAAACTCACCGAGGCAGTTCCATAGGATGGCAAGA
TCCTGGTATCGGTCTGCGATTCCGACTCGTCCAACATCAATACAACCTATTAATTTCCCCTCGTCAAAAA
TAAGGTTATCAAGTGAGAAATCACCATGAGTGACGACTGAATCCGGTGAGAATGGCAAAAGTTTATGCAT
TTCTTTCCAGACTTGTTCAACAGGCCAGCCATTACGCTCGTCATCAAAATCACTCGCATCAACCAAACCG
TTATTCATTCGTGATTGCGCCTGAGCGAGACGAAATACGCGATCGCTGTTAAAAGGACAATTACAAACAG
GAATCGAATGCAACCGGCGCAGGAACACTGCCAGCGCATCAACAATATTTTCACCTGAATCAGGATATTC
TTCTAATACCTGGAATGCTGTTTTCCCGGGGATCGCAGTGGTGAGTAACCATGCATCATCAGGAGTACGG
ATAAAATGCTTGATGGTCGGAAGAGGCATAAATTCCGTCAGCCAGTTTAGTCTGACCATCTCATCTGTAA
CATCATTGGCAACGCTACCTTTGCCATGTTTCAGAAACAACTCTGGCGCATCGGGCTTCCCATACAATCG
ATAGATTGTCGCACCTGATTGCCCGACATTATCGCGAGCCCATTTATACCCATATAAATCAGCATCCATG
TTGGAATTTAATCGCGGCCTAGAGCAAGACGTTTCCCGTTGAATATGGCTCATAACACCCCTTGTATTAC
TGTTTATGTAAGCAGACAGTTTTATTGTTCATGACCAAAATCCCTTAACGTGAGTTTTCGTTCCACTGAG
CGTCAGACCCCGTAGAAAAGATCAAAGGATCTTCTTGAGATCCTTTTTTTCTGCGCGTAATCTGCTGCTT
GCAAACAAAAAAACCACCGCTACCAGCGGTGGTTTGTTTGCCGGATCAAGAGCTACCAACTCTTTTTCCG
AAGGTAACTGGCTTCAGCAGAGCGCAGATACCAAATACTGTCCTTCTAGTGTAGCCGTAGTTAGGCCACC
ACTTCAAGAACTCTGTAGCACCGCCTACATACCTCGCTCTGCTAATCCTGTTACCAGTGGCTGCTGCCAG
TGGCGATAAGTCGTGTCTTACCGGGTTGGACTCAAGACGATAGTTACCGGATAAGGCGCAGCGGTCGGGC
TGAACGGGGGGTTCGTGCACACAGCCCAGCTTGGAGCGAACGACCTACACCGAACTGAGATACCTACAGC
GTGAGCTATGAGAAAGCGCCACGCTTCCCGAAGGGAGAAAGGCGGACAGGTATCCGGTAAGCGGCAGGGT
CGGAACAGGAGAGCGCACGAGGGAGCTTCCAGGGGGAAACGCCTGGTATCTTTATAGTCCTGTCGGGTTT
CGCCACCTCTGACTTGAGCGTCGATTTTTGTGATGCTCGTCAGGGGGGCGGAGCCTATGGAAAAACGCCA
GCAACGCGGCCTTTTTACGGTTCCTGGCCTTTTGCTGGCCTTTTGCTCACATGTTCTTTCCTGCGTTATC
CCCTGATTCTGTGGATAACCGTATTACCGCCTTTGAGTGAGCTGATACCGCTCGCCGCAGCCGAACGACC
GAGCGCAGCGAGTCAGTGAGCGAGGAAGCGGAAGAGCGCCTGATGCGGTATTTTCTCCTTACGCATCTGT
GCGGTATTTCACACCGCAATGGTGCACTCTCAGTACAATCTGCTCTGATGCCGCATAGTTAAGCCAGTAT
ACACTCCGCTATCGCTACGTGACTGGGTCATGGCTGCGCCCCGACACCCGCCAACACCCGCTGACGCGCC
CTGACGGGCTTGTCTGCTCCCGGCATCCGCTTACAGACAAGCTGTGACCGTCTCCGGGAGCTGCATGTGT
CAGAGGTTTTCACCGTCATCACCGAAACGCGCGAGGCAGCTGCGGTAAAGCTCATCAGCGTGGTCGTGAA
GCGATTCACAGATGTCTGCCTGTTCATCCGCGTCCAGCTCGTTGAGTTTCTCCAGAAGCGTTAATGTCTG
GCTTCTGATAAAGCGGGCCATGTTAAGGGCGGTTTTTTCCTGTTTGGTCACTGATGCCTCCGTGTAAGGG
GGATTTCTGTTCATGGGGGTAATGATACCGATGAAACGAGAGAGGATGCTCACGATACGGGTTACTGATG
ATGAACATGCCCGGTTACTGGAACGTTGTGAGGGTAAACAACTGGCGGTATGGATGCGGCGGGACCAGAG
AAAAATCACTCAGGGTCAATGCCAGCGCTTCGTTAATACAGATGTAGGTGTTCCACAGGGTAGCCAGCAG
CATCCTGCGATGCAGATCCGGAACATAATGGTGCAGGGCGCTGACTTCCGCGTTTCCAGACTTTACGAAA
CACGGAAACCGAAGACCATTCATGTTGTTGCTCAGGTCGCAGACGTTTTGCAGCAGCAGTCGCTTCACGT
TCGCTCGCGTATCGGTGATTCATTCTGCTAACCAGTAAGGCAACCCCGCCAGCCTAGCCGGGTCCTCAAC
GACAGGAGCACGATCATGCGCACCCGTGGGGCCGCCATGCCGGCGATAATGGCCTGCTTCTCGCCGAAAC
GTTTGGTGGCGGGACCAGTGACGAAGGCTTGAGCGAGGGCGTGCAAGATTCCGAATACCGCAAGCGACAG
GCCGATCATCGTCGCGCTCCAGCGAAAGCGGTCCTCGCCGAAAATGACCCAGAGCGCTGCCGGCACCTGT
CCTACGAGTTGCATGATAAAGAAGACAGTCATAAGTGCGGCGACGATAGTCATGCCCCGCGCCCACCGGA
AGGAGCTGACTGGGTTGAAGGCTCTCAAGGGCATCGGTCGAGATCCCGGTGCCTAATGAGTGAGCTAACT
TACATTAATTGCGTTGCGCTCACTGCCCGCTTTCCAGTCGGGAAACCTGTCGTGCCAGCTGCATTAATGA
ATCGGCCAACGCGCGGGGAGAGGCGGTTTGCGTATTGGGCGCCAGGGTGGTTTTTCTTTTCACCAGTGAG
ACGGGCAACAGCTGATTGCCCTTCACCGCCTGGCCCTGAGAGAGTTGCAGCAAGCGGTCCACGCTGGTTT
GCCCCAGCAGGCGAAAATCCTGTTTGATGGTGGTTAACGGCGGGATATAACATGAGCTGTCTTCGGTATC
GTCGTATCCCACTACCGAGATATCCGCACCAACGCGCAGCCCGGACTCGGTAATGGCGCGCATTGCGCCC
AGCGCCATCTGATCGTTGGCAACCAGCATCGCAGTGGGAACGATGCCCTCATTCAGCATTTGCATGGTTT
GTTGAAAACCGGACATGGCACTCCAGTCGCCTTCCCGTTCCGCTATCGGCTGAATTTGATTGCGAGTGAG
ATATTTATGCCAGCCAGCCAGACGCAGACGCGCCGAGACAGAACTTAATGGGCCCGCTAACAGCGCGATT
TGCTGGTGACCCAATGCGACCAGATGCTCCACGCCCAGTCGCGTACCGTCTTCATGGGAGAAAATAATAC
TGTTGATGGGTGTCTGGTCAGAGACATCAAGAAATAACGCCGGAACATTAGTGCAGGCAGCTTCCACAGC
AATGGCATCCTGGTCATCCAGCGGATAGTTAATGATCAGCCCACTGACGCGTTGCGCGAGAAGATTGTGC
ACCGCCGCTTTACAGGCTTCGACGCCGCTTCGTTCTACCATCGACACCACCACGCTGGCACCCAGTTGAT
CGGCGCGAGATTTAATCGCCGCGACAATTTGCGACGGCGCGTGCAGGGCCAGACTGGAGGTGGCAACGCC
AATCAGCAACGACTGTTTGCCCGCCAGTTGTTGTGCCACGCGGTTGGGAATGTAATTCAGCTCCGCCATC
GCCGCTTCCACTTTTTCCCGCGTTTTCGCAGAAACGTGGCTGGCCTGGTTCACCACGCGGGAAACGGTCT
GATAAGAGACACCGGCATACTCTGCGACATCGTATAACGTTACTGGTTTCACATTCACCACCCTGAATTG
ACTCTCTTCCGGGCGCTATCATGCCATACCGCGAAAGGTTTTGCGCCATTCGATGGTGTCCGGGATCTCG
ACGCTCTCCCTTATGCGACTCCTGCATTAGGAAGCAGCCCAGTAGTAGGTTGAGGCCGTTGAGCACCGCC
GCCGCAAGGAATGGTGCATGCAAGGAGATGGCGCCCAACAGTCCCCCGGCCACGGGGCCTGCCACCATAC
CCACGCCGAAACAAGCGCTCATGAGCCCGAAGTGGCGAGCCCGATCTTCCCCATCGGTGATGTCGGCGAT
ATAGGCGCCAGCAACCGCACCTGTGGCGCCGGTGATGCCGGCCACGATGCGTCCGGCGTAGAGGATCGAG
ATCTCGATCCCGCGAAATTAATACGACTCACTATAGGGGAATTGTGAGCGGATAACAATTCCCCTCTAGA
AATAATTTTGTTTAACTTTAAGAAGGAGATATACCATGAAAAAACATCACCATCATCATCATCATCACAG
CAGCGGCCTGGTTCCGCGTGGTAGTATGTCGGACTCAGAAGTCAATCAAGAAGCTAAGCCAGAGGTCAAG
CCAGAAGTCAAGCCTGAGACTCACATCAATTTAAAGGTGTCCGATGGATCTTCAGAGATCTTCTTCAAGA
TCAAAAAGACCACTCCTTTAAGAAGGCTGATGGAAGCGTTCGCTAAAAGACAGGGTAAGGAAATGGACTC
CTTAAGATTCTTGTACGACGGTATTAGAATCCAAGCTGATCAGACCCCTGAAGATTTGGACATGGAGGAT
AACGATATTATTGAGGCTCACAGAGAACAGATTGGTGGAACAGAAAACTTGTATTTCCAGGGCCAGTACA
AGGCCAGCCTGCAGGAGCTGCTGGGCCAGGAGAAGGAGAAGAACGCCCAGCTCCTGGGTGCGGCTCAGCA
GCTCCTCAGCCACTGCCAGGCCCAGAAGGAGGAGATCAGGAGGCTGTTTCAGCAAAAATTGGATGAGCTG
GGTTGATGACGAAGCTTGCGGCCGCACTCGAGCACCACCACCACCACCACTGAGATCCGGCTGCTAACAA
AGCCCGAAAGGAAGCTGAGTTGGCTGCTGCCACCGCTGAGCAATAACTAGCATAACCCCTTGGGGCCTCT
AAACGGGTCTTGAGGGGTTTTTTGCTGAAAGGAGGAACTATATCCGGAT
Features (pLannotate 1.2.2; 21 found; start..end, strand, type, name):
     12..440     +  rep_origin     f1 ori (sequence partly withheld): f1 bacteriophage origin of replication; arrow indicates direction of (+) strand synthesis
    493..550     +  promoter       AmpR promoter (fragment): bla
    559..1374    -  CDS            KanR: aminoglycoside phosphotransferase; aph(3')-Ia; confers resistance to kanamycin in bacteria or G418 (Geneticin®) in eukaryotes
   1496..2084    +  rep_origin     ori: high-copy-number ColE1/pMB1/pBR322/pUC origin of replication
   2270..2409    -  misc_feature   bom: basis of mobility region from pBR322
   2511..2702    -  CDS            rop: Rop protein, which maintains plasmids at low copy number; rop
   2719..3099    +  CDS            YPB1_ECOLX: Protein predicted: Swiss-Prot protein existence level 4. From Escherichia coli.
   3171..3462    -  CDS            TcR (fragment): tetracycline efflux protein; tet; confers resistance to tetracycline
   3477..3498    -  protein_bind   CAP binding site: CAP binding activates transcription in the presence of cAMP. E. coli catabolite activator protein
   3511..4593    -  CDS            lacI: lac repressor; lacI; The lac repressor binds to the lac operator to inhibit transcription in E. coli. This inhibition can be relieved by adding lactose or isopropyl-β-D-thiogalactopyranoside (IPTG).
   4594..4671    -  promoter       lacI promoter: lacI
   4679..4958    -  CDS            TcR (fragment): tetracycline efflux protein; tet; confers resistance to tetracycline
   4980..4998    +  promoter       T7 promoter: promoter for bacteriophage T7 RNA polymerase
   4999..5023    +  protein_bind   lac operator: The lac repressor binds to the lac operator to inhibit transcription in E. coli. This inhibition can be relieved by adding lactose or isopropyl-β-D-thiogalactopyranoside (IPTG). lac repressor encoded by lacI
   5038..5060    +  RBS            RBS: efficient ribosome binding site from bacteriophage T7 gene 10 (Olins and Rangwala, 1989)
   5082..5098    +  CDS            capTEV™ (fragment): composite tag for in vivo biotinylation, TEV protease cleavage, and 6xHis tagging
   5127..5419    +  CDS            SUMO (fragment): cleavable ubiquitin-like protein tag; S. cerevisiae SMT3 (truncated)
   5445..5594    +  CDS            DOT1L (fragment): DOT1L_HUMAN - Also known as KIAA1814, KMT4. Experimental evidence at protein level: Swiss-Prot protein existence level 1. Histone methyltransferase. Methylates 'Lys-79' of histone H3. Nucleosomes are preferred as substrate compared to free histones (PubMed:12123582). Binds to DNA (PubMed:12628190). From Homo sapiens (Human).
   5624..5641    +  CDS            9xHis (fragment): 9xHis affinity tag
   5651..5700    +  CDS            SET1 (fragment): solubility-enhancement tag derived from T7 phage gene 10B
   5708..5755    +  terminator     T7 terminator: transcription terminator for bacteriophage T7 RNA polymerase
