[The description below was written by a language model from this plasmid's Addgene catalogue record and pLannotate feature annotations shown in this document.]
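Description:
DOT1L-CC1 is a bacterial expression plasmid built on the pET28-MKH8SUMO backbone, a pET28-derived vector designed for ligation-independent cloning and made for producing a small fragment of human DOT1L for structure determination. The 5,780-nt sequence carries a kanamycin resistance gene (aminoglycoside phosphotransferase) for selection and a ColE1/pMB1-type origin accompanied by the bom site and the rop gene, which in pBR322-derived plasmids restrains copy number. The catalogue lists copy number as unknown. An f1 phage origin is also present, along with short remnants of a tetracycline resistance gene that are backbone leftovers rather than functional markers.

The expression cassette consists of a T7 promoter followed by a lac operator, the phage T7 gene 10 ribosome binding site, the fusion open reading frame and a T7 terminator. A plasmid-borne lacI gene supplies the repressor, so transcription depends on T7 RNA polymerase in the host and is induced with IPTG. The 150-bp insert, derived from a synthetic gene, encodes residues 506–555 of the histone H3 Lys-79 methyltransferase DOT1L, corresponding to its first coiled-coil region. According to the catalogue it is fused at its N terminus to an 8xHis tag, a thrombin site, a SUMO domain (annotated as truncated yeast SMT3) and a TEV protease site, allowing affinity purification, improved solubility and proteolytic removal of the tag. The small "capTEV" hit upstream of SUMO probably reflects the His-tag region. The feature table also detects a His-tag-like fragment and a short T7 gene 10B-like fragment downstream of the insert, but the record does not indicate whether these are translated. The associated publication concerns the DOT1L–AF10 complex in MLL-AF10 leukemia.
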