Addgene plasmid #111756: DOT1L-CC1
Purpose: Bacterial expression for structure determination
Depositing lab: Cheryl Arrowsmith. Depositing organization: University of Toronto. Publication: Structural and functional analysis of the DOT1L-AF10 complex reveals mechanistic insights into MLL-AF10-associated leukemogenesis. Zhang H, Zhou B, Qin S, Xu J, Harding R, Tempel W, Nayak V, Li Y, Loppnau P, Dou Y, Min J. Genes Dev. 2018 Mar 1;32(5-6):341-346. doi: 10.1101/gad.311639.118. Epub 2018 Mar 21. PubMed 29563185.
Backbone
  Vector backbone: pET28-MKH8SUMO
  Vector type: Bacterial Expression
Growth in bacteria
  Bacterial resistance: Kanamycin, 50 μg/mL
  Growth temperature: 37°C
  Growth strain: DH5alpha
  Copy number: Unknown
Gene/Insert
  Gene/Insert name: DOT1L (alt name: DOT1 like histone lysine methyltransferase)
  Species: H. sapiens (human)
  Insert size (bp): 150
  Mutation: contains coiled coil #1 (residues 506-555)
  Entrez Gene: DOT1L (a.k.a. DOT1, KMT4)
  Promoter: T7
  Tag / fusion protein: 8xHis-Thrombin-SUMO-TEV (N terminal on insert)
  Cloning method: Ligation Independent Cloning
  Sequencing primers: 5′ T7; 3′ T7-term
Resource information
  A portion of this plasmid was derived from a plasmid made by: synthetic gene ordered from GeneScript
Terms and licenses: Academic/Nonprofit Terms; Industry Terms: Not Available to Industry
How to cite: DOT1L-CC1 was a gift from Cheryl Arrowsmith (Addgene plasmid # 111756 ; http://n2t.net/addgene:111756 ; RRID:Addgene_111756)
