>Addgene plasmid #111756 | DOT1L-CC1 | depositor partial sequence | sequence record 209907 | insert
CAGTACAAGGCCAGCCTGCAGGAGCTGCTGGGCCAGGAGAAGGAGAAGAACGCCCAGCTCCTGGGTGCGG
CTCAGCAGCTCCTCAGCCACTGCCAGGCCCAGAAGGAGGAGATCAGGAGGCTGTTTCAGCAAAAATTGGA
TGAGCTGGGT
